Addgene plasmid #223381: pYPQAT09
Purpose: T-DNA vector for SpRY mediated mutagenesis for dicot plants; NG or NA PAM preference; SpRY was driven by 2x35s and the sgRNA was driven by AtU3 promoter; Kanamycin for plants selection.
Depositing lab: Yiping Qi. Depositing organization: University of Maryland, College Park. Publication: A comprehensive all-in-one CRISPR toolbox for large-scale screens in plants. Cheng Y, Li G, Qi A, Mandlik R, Pan C, Wang D, Ge S, Qi Y. Plant Cell. 2025 Apr 9:koaf081. doi: 10.1093/plcell/koaf081. PubMed 40202185.
Backbone
  Vector backbone: pYPQ166-SpRY
  Vector type: Plant Expression, CRISPR
  Selectable markers: kanamycin
Growth in bacteria
  Bacterial resistance: Kanamycin, 50 μg/mL
  Growth temperature: 37°C
  Growth strain: DH5alpha
  Copy number: High Copy
Gene/Insert
  Gene/Insert name: 2x35s-SpRY-AtU3-gRNA scaffold
  Tag / fusion protein: NLS; 3x FLAG
Terms and licenses: Academic/Nonprofit Terms; Industry Terms: Not Available to Industry
How to cite: pYPQAT09 was a gift from Yiping Qi (Addgene plasmid # 223381 ; http://n2t.net/addgene:223381 ; RRID:Addgene_223381)
