[The description below was written by a language model from this plasmid's Addgene catalogue record and pLannotate feature annotations shown in this document.]
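Description:
pYPQAT09 is a 16 kb binary T-DNA vector for Agrobacterium-mediated CRISPR mutagenesis in dicot plants, listed as built on pYPQ166-SpRY. Outside the T-DNA borders it carries a bacterial kanamycin resistance gene (aphA-3), a high-copy ColE1/pUC-type origin with the pBR322 bom region for propagation in E. coli, and the pVS1 oriV, RepA and StaA functions that allow replication and stable maintenance in Agrobacterium.

Between the nopaline-type right and left border repeats lie three units. An enhanced (duplicated-enhancer) CaMV 35S promoter drives SpRY, an engineered Streptococcus pyogenes Cas9 variant with relaxed PAM requirements, described in the record as preferring NG or NA PAMs. The nuclease is fused to a nuclear localization signal and a 3xFLAG tag (the annotation detects only a FLAG fragment upstream of the cas9 reading frame) and is terminated by the pea rbcS-E9 terminator. The sgRNA unit is stated to be driven by the Arabidopsis U3 promoter. That promoter is not picked up in the feature table, but the S. pyogenes gRNA scaffold is. Just upstream of the scaffold sits a lac promoter/lacZα fragment with T7 and T3 promoters, which may act as a replaceable stuffer at the guide cloning position, though the record does not say so. Remnant attB1, attB5 and attB2 sites indicate that the nuclease and guide cassettes were assembled by multisite Gateway recombination. A second enhanced 35S promoter drives nptII with a CaMV poly(A) signal, providing kanamycin selection of transformed plant tissue.

The vector belongs to an all-in-one plant CRISPR toolbox aimed at large-scale screens, in which one T-DNA delivers nuclease, guide and plant marker together.
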