Features (pLannotate 1.2.2; 38 found; start..end, strand, type, name):
    425..1219    +  CDS            KanR: aminoglycoside phosphotransferase; aphA-3; confers resistance to kanamycin
   1306..1894    +  rep_origin     ori: high-copy-number ColE1/pMB1/pBR322/pUC origin of replication
   2080..2220    -  misc_feature   bom: basis of mobility region from pBR322
   2322..2361    -  CDS            rop (fragment): Rop protein, which maintains plasmids at low copy number; rop
   2564..2758    -  rep_origin     pVS1 oriV: origin of replication for the Pseudomonas plasmid pVS1 (Heeb et al., 2000)
   2824..3897    -  CDS            pVS1 RepA: replication protein from the Pseudomonas plasmid pVS1 (Heeb et al., 2000)
   4326..4955    -  CDS            pVS1 StaA: stability protein from the Pseudomonas plasmid pVS1 (Heeb et al., 2000)
   5515..5916    -  CDS            Y4CG_SINFN (fragment): Protein inferred from homology: Swiss-Prot protein existence level 3. From Sinorhizobium fredii (strain NBRC 101917 / NGR234).
   6256..6280    -  misc_feature   RB T-DNA repeat: right border repeat from nopaline C58 T-DNA
   6346..6500    -  CDS            lacZα (fragment): LacZα fragment of β-galactosidase; lacZ fragment
   6599..7270    +  promoter       CaMV 35S promoter (enhanced): cauliflower mosaic virus 35S promoter with a duplicated enhancer region
   7272..7298    -  misc_feature   MCS (fragment): pUC18/19 multiple cloning site
   7330..7354    +  protein_bind   attB1: mutant version of attB; recombination site for the Gateway® BP reaction BP Clonase™
   7418..7437    +  CDS            2xFLAG (fragment): two tandem FLAG® epitope tags
   7493..11593   +  CDS            cas9: CAS9_STRP1 - Also known as csn1 From Streptococcus pyogenes serotype M1.
  11651..12274   +  terminator     E9 terminator: terminator and polyadenylation signal from the pea rbcS-E9 gene
  12316..12336   +  protein_bind   attB5: mutant version of attB; core recombination site for the Gateway® BP reaction BP Clonase™
  12707..12725   -  rep_origin     f1 ori (fragment): f1 bacteriophage origin of replication; arrow indicates direction of (+) strand synthesis
  12730..12885   -  CDS            lacZα (fragment): LacZα fragment of β-galactosidase; lacZ fragment
  12893..12911   +  promoter       T7 promoter: promoter for bacteriophage T7 RNA polymerase
  12920..12943   -  misc_feature   MCS (fragment): pBluescript multiple cloning site
  12959..12977   -  promoter       T3 promoter: promoter for bacteriophage T3 RNA polymerase
  13020..13042   -  protein_bind   lac operator (fragment): The lac repressor binds to the lac operator to inhibit transcription in E. coli. This inhibition can be relieved by adding lactose or isopropyl-β-D-thiogalactopyranoside (IPTG). lac repressor encoded by lacI
  13046..13076   -  promoter       lac promoter: promoter for the E. coli lac operon
  13091..13112   -  protein_bind   CAP binding site: CAP binding activates transcription in the presence of cAMP. E. coli catabolite activator protein
  13154..13229   +  misc_RNA       gRNA scaffold: guide RNA scaffold for the Streptococcus pyogenes CRISPR/Cas9 system
  13432..13456   -  protein_bind   attB2: mutant version of attB; recombination site for the Gateway® BP reaction BP Clonase™
  13474..13509   -  misc_feature   MCS (fragment): pBluescript multiple cloning site
  13520..13767   +  terminator     NOS terminator: nopaline synthase terminator and poly(A) signal
  13790..13846   -  misc_feature   MCS: pUC18/19 multiple cloning site
  13877..13899   -  protein_bind   lac operator (fragment): The lac repressor binds to the lac operator to inhibit transcription in E. coli. This inhibition can be relieved by adding lactose or isopropyl-β-D-thiogalactopyranoside (IPTG). lac repressor encoded by lacI
  13903..13933   -  promoter       lac promoter: promoter for the E. coli lac operon
  13948..13969   -  protein_bind   CAP binding site: CAP binding activates transcription in the presence of cAMP. E. coli catabolite activator protein
  13982..14070   -  CDS            lacI (fragment): lac repressor; lacI; The lac repressor binds to the lac operator to inhibit transcription in E. coli. This inhibition can be relieved by adding lactose or isopropyl-β-D-thiogalactopyranoside (IPTG).
  14160..14836   +  promoter       CaMV 35S promoter (enhanced): cauliflower mosaic virus 35S promoter with a duplicated enhancer region
  14904..15696   +  CDS            NeoR/KanR (fragment): aminoglycoside phosphotransferase from Tn5; aph(3')-II (or nptII); confers resistance to neomycin, kanamycin, and G418 (Geneticin®)
  15753..15927   +  polyA_signal   CaMV poly(A) signal: cauliflower mosaic virus polyadenylation signal
  16005..16029   -  misc_feature   LB T-DNA repeat: left border repeat from nopaline C58 T-DNA
>Addgene plasmid #223381 | pYPQAT09 | addgene full sequence | sequence record 453508 | Addgene NGS Result
CCAGCCAGCCAACAGCTCCCCGACCGGCAGCTCGGCACAAAATCACCACTCGATACAGGCAGCCCATCAG
TCCGGGACGGCGTCAGCGGGAGAGCCGTTGTAAGGCGGCAGACTTTGCTCATGTTACCGATGCTATTCGG
AAGAACGGCAACTAAGCTGCCGGGTTTGAAACACGGATGATCTCGCGGAGGGTAGCATGTTGATTGTAAC
GATGACAGAGCGTTGCTGCCTGTGATCACCGCGGTTTCAAAATCGGCTCCGTCGATACTATGTTATACGC
CAACTTTGAAAACAACTTTGAAAAAGCTGTTTTCTGGTATTTAAGGTTTTAGAATGCAAGGAACAGTGAA
TTGGAGTTCGTCTTGTTATAATTAGCTTCTTGGGGTATCTTTAAATACTGTAGAAAAGAGGAAGGAAATA
ATAAATGGCTAAAATGAGAATATCACCGGAATTGAAAAAACTGATCGAAAAATACCGCTGCGTAAAAGAT
ACGGAAGGAATGTCTCCTGCTAAGGTATATAAGCTGGTGGGAGAAAATGAAAACCTATATTTAAAAATGA
CGGACAGCCGGTATAAAGGGACCACCTATGATGTGGAACGGGAAAAGGACATGATGCTATGGCTGGAAGG
AAAGCTGCCTGTTCCAAAGGTCCTGCACTTTGAACGGCATGATGGCTGGAGCAATCTGCTCATGAGTGAG
GCCGATGGCGTCCTTTGCTCGGAAGAGTATGAAGATGAACAAAGCCCTGAAAAGATTATCGAGCTGTATG
CGGAGTGCATCAGGCTCTTTCACTCCATCGACATATCGGATTGTCCCTATACGAATAGCTTAGACAGCCG
CTTAGCCGAATTGGATTACTTACTGAATAACGATCTGGCCGATGTGGATTGCGAAAACTGGGAAGAAGAC
ACTCCATTTAAAGATCCGCGCGAGCTGTATGATTTTTTAAAGACGGAAAAGCCCGAAGAGGAACTTGTCT
TTTCCCACGGCGACCTGGGAGACAGCAACATCTTTGTGAAAGATGGCAAAGTAAGTGGCTTTATTGATCT
TGGGAGAAGCGGCAGGGCGGACAAGTGGTATGACATTGCCTTCTGCGTCCGGTCGATCAGGGAGGATATC
GGGGAAGAACAGTATGTCGAGCTATTTTTTGACTTACTGGGGATCAAGCCTGATTGGGAGAAAATAAAAT
ATTATATTTTACTGGATGAATTGTTTTAGTACCTAGAATGCATGACCAAAATCCCTTAACGTGAGTTTTC
GTTCCACTGAGCGTCAGACCCCGTAGAAAAGATCAAAGGATCTTCTTGAGATCCTTTTTTTCTGCGCGTA
ATCTGCTGCTTGCAAACAAAAAAACCACCGCTACCAGCGGTGGTTTGTTTGCCGGATCAAGAGCTACCAA
CTCTTTTTCCGAAGGTAACTGGCTTCAGCAGAGCGCAGATACCAAATACTGTCCTTCTAGTGTAGCCGTA
GTTAGGCCACCACTTCAAGAACTCTGTAGCACCGCCTACATACCTCGCTCTGCTAATCCTGTTACCAGTG
GCTGCTGCCAGTGGCGATAAGTCGTGTCTTACCGGGTTGGACTCAAGACGATAGTTACCGGATAAGGCGC
AGCGGTCGGGCTGAACGGGGGGTTCGTGCACACAGCCCAGCTTGGAGCGAACGACCTACACCGAACTGAG
ATACCTACAGCGTGAGCTATGAGAAAGCGCCACGCTTCCCGAAGGGAGAAAGGCGGACAGGTATCCGGTA
AGCGGCAGGGTCGGAACAGGAGAGCGCACGAGGGAGCTTCCAGGGGGAAACGCCTGGTATCTTTATAGTC
CTGTCGGGTTTCGCCACCTCTGACTTGAGCGTCGATTTTTGTGATGCTCGTCAGGGGGGCGGAGCCTATG
GAAAAACGCCAGCAACGCGGCCTTTTTACGGTTCCTGGCCTTTTGCTGGCCTTTTGCTCACATGTTCTTT
CCTGCGTTATCCCCTGATTCTGTGGATAACCGTATTACCGCCTTTGAGTGAGCTGATACCGCTCGCCGCA
GCCGAACGACCGAGCGCAGCGAGTCAGTGAGCGAGGAAGCGGAAGAGCGCCTGATGCGGTATTTTCTCCT
TACGCATCTGTGCGGTATTTCACACCGCATATGGTGCACTCTCAGTACAATCTGCTCTGATGCCGCATAG
TTAAGCCAGTATACACTCCGCTATCGCTACGTGACTGGGTCATGGCTGCGCCCCGACACCCGCCAACACC
CGCTGACGCGCCCTGACGGGCTTGTCTGCTCCCGGCATCCGCTTACAGACAAGCTGTGACCGTCTCCGGG
AGCTGCATGTGTCAGAGGTTTTCACCGTCATCACCGAAACGCGCGAGGCAGGGTGCCTTGATGTGGGCGC
CGGCGGTCGAGTGGCGACGGCGCGGCTTGTCCGCGCCCTGGTAGATTGCCTGGCCGTAGGCCAGCCATTT
TTGAGCGGCCAGCGGCCGCGATAGGCCGACGCGAAGCGGCGGGGCGTAGGGAGCGCAGCGACCGAAGGGT
AGGCGCTTTTTGCAGCTCTTCGGCTGTGCGCTGGCCAGACAGTTATGCACAGGCCAGGCGGGTTTTAAGA
GTTTTAATAAGTTTTAAAGAGTTTTAGGCGGAAAAATCGCCTTTTTTCTCTTTTATATCAGTCACTTACA
TGTGTGACCGGTTCCCAATGTACGGCTTTGGGTTCCCAATGTACGGGTTCCGGTTCCCAATGTACGGCTT
TGGGTTCCCAATGTACGTGCTATCCACAGGAAACAGACCTTTTCGACCTTTTTCCCCTGCTAGGGCAATT
TGCCCTAGCATCTGCTCCGTACATTAGGAACCGGCGGATGCTTCGCCCTCGATCAGGTTGCGGTAGCGCA
TGACTAGGATCGGGCCAGCCTGCCCCGCCTCCTCCTTCAAATCGTACTCCGGCAGGTCATTTGACCCGAT
CAGCTTGCGCACGGTGAAACAGAACTTCTTGAACTCTCCGGCGCTGCCACTGCGTTCGTAGATCGTCTTG
AACAACCATCTGGCTTCTGCCTTGCCTGCGGCGCGGCGTGCCAGGCGGTAGAGAAAACGGCCGATGCCGG
GATCGATCAAAAAGTAATCGGGGTGAACCGTCAGCACGTCCGGGTTCTTGCCTTCTGTGATCTCGCGGTA
CATCCAATCAGCTAGCTCGATCTCGATGTACTCCGGCCGCCCGGTTTCGCTCTTTACGATCTTGTAGCGG
CTAATCAAGGCTTCACCCTCGGATACCGTCACCAGGCGGCCGTTCTTGGCCTTCTTCGTACGCTGCATGG
CAACGTGCGTGGTGTTTAACCGAATGCAGGTTTCTACCAAGTCGTCTTTCTGCTTTCCGCCATCGGCTCG
CCGGCAGAACTTGAGTACGTCCGCAACGTGTGGACGGAACACGCGGCCGGGCTTGTCTCCCTTCCCTTCC
CGGTATCGGTTCATGGATTCGGTTAGATGGGAAACCGCCATCAGTACCAGGTCGTAATCCCACACACTGG
CCATGCCGGCCGGCCCTGCGGAAACCTCTACGTGCCCGTCTGGAAGCTCGTAGCGGATCACCTCGCCAGC
TCGTCGGTCACGCTTCGACAGACGGAAAACGGCCACGTCCATGATGCTGCGACTATCGCGGGTGCCCACG
TCATAGAGCATCGGAACGAAAAAATCTGGTTGCTCGTCGCCCTTGGGCGGCTTCCTAATCGACGGCGCAC
CGGCTGCCGGCGGTTGCCGGGATTCTTTGCGGATTCGATCAGCGGCCGCTTGCCACGATTCACCGGGGCG
TGCTTCTGCCTCGATGCGTTGCCGCTGGGCGGCCTGCGCGGCCTTCAACTTCTCCACCAGGTCATCACCC
AGCGCCGCGCCGATTTGTACCGGGCCGGATGGTTTGCGACCGCTCACGCCGATTCCTCGGGCTTGGGGGT
TCCAGTGCCATTGCAGGGCCGGCAGGCAACCCAGCCGCTTACGCCTGGCCAACCGCCCGTTCCTCCACAC
ATGGGGCATTCCACGGCGTCGGTGCCTGGTTGTTCTTGATTTTCCATGCCGCCTCCTTTAGCCGCTAAAA
TTCATCTACTCATTTATTCATTTGCTCATTTACTCTGGTAGCTGCGCGATGTATTCAGATAGCAGCTCGG
TAATGGTCTTGCCTTGGCGTACCGCGTACATCTTCAGCTTGGTGTGATCCTCCGCCGGCAACTGAAAGTT
GACCCGCTTCATGGCTGGCGTGTCTGCCAGGCTGGCCAACGTTGCAGCCTTGCTGCTGCGTGCGCTCGGA
CGGCCGGCACTTAGCGTGTTTGTGCTTTTGCTCATTTTCTCTTTACCTCATTAACTCAAATGAGTTTTGA
TTTAATTTCAGCGGCCAGCGCCTGGACCTCGCGGGCAGCGTCGCCCTCGGGTTCTGATTCAAGAACGGTT
GTGCCGGCGGCGGCAGTGCCTGGGTAGCTCACGCGCTGCGTGATACGGGACTCAAGAATGGGCAGCTCGT
ACCCGGCCAGCGCCTCGGCAACCTCACCGCCGATGCGCGTGCCTTTGATCGCCCGCGACACGACAAAGGC
CGCTTGTAGCCTTCCATCCGTGACCTCAATGCGCTGCTTAACCAGCTCCACCAGGTCGGCGGTGGCCCAT
ATGTCGTAAGGGCTTGGCTGCACCGGAATCAGCACGAAGTCGGCTGCCTTGATCGCGGACACAGCCAAGT
CCGCCGCCTGGGGCGCTCCGTCGATCACTACGAAGTCGCGCCGGCCGATGGCCTTCACGTCGCGGTCAAT
CGTCGGGCGGTCGATGCCGACAACGGTTAGCGGTTGATCTTCCCGCACGGCCGCCCAATCGCGGGCACTG
CCCTGGGGATCGGAATCGACTAACAGAACATCGGCCCCGGCGAGTTGCAGGGCGCGGGCTAGATGGGTTG
CGATGGTCGTCTTGCCTGACCCGCCTTTCTGGTTAAGTACAGCGATAACCTTCATGCGTTCCCCTTGCGT
ATTTGTTTATTTACTCATCGCATCATATACGCAGCGACCGCATGACGCAAGCTGTTTTACTCAAATACAC
ATCACCTTTTTAGACGGCGGCGCTCGGTTTCTTCAGCGGCCAAGCTGGCCGGCCAGGCCGCCAGCTTGGC
ATCAGACAAACCGGCCAGGATTTCATGCAGCCGCACGGTTGAGACGTGCGCGGGCGGCTCGAACACGTAC
CCGGCCGCGATCATCTCCGCCTCGATCTCTTCGGTAATGAAAAACGGTTCGTCCTGGCCGTCCTGGTGCG
GTTTCATGCTTGTTCCTCTTGGCGTTCATTCTCGGCGGCCGCCAGGGCGTCGGCCTCGGTCAATGCGTCC
TCACGGAAGGCACCGCGCCGCCTGGCCTCGGTGGGCGTCACTTCCTCGCTGCGCTCAAGTGCGCGGTACA
GGGTCGAGCGATGCACGCCAAGCAGTGCAGCCGCCTCTTTCACGGTGCGGCCTTCCTGGTCGATCAGCTC
GCGGGCGTGCGCGATCTGTGCCGGGGTGAGGGTAGGGCGGGGGCCAAACTTCACGCCTCGGGCCTTGGCG
GCCTCGCGCCCGCTCCGGGTGCGGTCGATGATTAGGGAACGCTCGAACTCGGCAATGCCGGCGAACACGG
TCAACACCATGCGGCCGGCCGGCGTGGTGGTGTCGGCCCACGGCTCTGCCAGGCTACGCAGGCCCGCGCC
GGCCTCCTGGATGCGCTCGGCAATGTCCAGTAGGTCGCGGGTGCTGCGGGCCAGGCGGTCTAGCCTGGTC
ACTGTCACAACGTCGCCAGGGCGTAGGTGGTCAAGCATCCTGGCCAGCTCCGGGCGGTCGCGCCTGGTGC
CGGTGATCTTCTCGGAAAACAGCTTGGTGCAGCCGGCCGCGTGCAGTTCGGCCCGTTGGTTGGTCAAGTC
CTGGTCGTCGGTGCTGACGCGGGCATAGCCCAGCAGGCCAGCGGCGGCGCTCTTGTTCATGGCGTAATGT
CTCCGGTTCTAGTCGCAAGTATTCTACTTTATGCGACTAAAACACGCGACAAGAAAACGCCAGGAAAAGG
GCAGGGCGGCAGCCTGTCGCGTAACTTAGGACTTGTGCGACATGTCGTTTTCAGAAGACGGCTGCACTGA
ACGTCAGAAGCCGACTGCACTATAGCAGCGGAGGGGTTGGATCAAAGTACTTTGATCCCGAGGGGAACCC
TGTGGTTGGCATGCACATACAAATGGACGAACGGATAAACCTTTTCACGCCCTTTTAAATATCCGATTAT
TCTAATAAACGCTCTTTTCTCTTAGGTTTACCCGCCAATATATCCTGTCAAACACTGATAGTTTAAACTG
AAGGCGGGAAACGACAATCTGATCCAAGCTCAAGCTGCTCTAGCATTCGCCATTCAGGCTGCGCAACTGT
TGGGAAGGGCGATCGGTGCGGGCCTCTTCGCTATTACGCCAGCTGGCGAAAGGGGGATGTGCTGCAAGGC
GATTAAGTTGGGTAACGCCAGGGTTTTCCCAGTCACGACGTTGTAAAACGACGGCCAGTGCCAAGCTTGG
CGTGCCTGCAGGTCAACATGGTGGAGCACGACACACTTGTCTACTCCAAAAATATCAAAGATACAGTCTC
AGAAGACCAAAGGGCAATTGAGACTTTTCAACAAAGGGTAATATCCGGAAACCTCCTCGGATTCCATTGC
CCAGCTATCTGTCACTTTATTGTGAAGATAGTGGAAAAGGAAGGTGGCTCCTACAAATGCCATCATTGCG
ATAAAGGAAAGGCCATCGTTGAAGATGCCTCTGCCGACAGTGGTCCCAAAGATGGACCCCCACCCACGAG
GAGCATCGTGGAAAAAGAAGACGTTCCAACCACGTCTTCAAAGCAAGTGGATTGATGTGATAACATGGTG
GAGCACGACACACTTGTCTACTCCAAAAATATCAAAGATACAGTCTCAGAAGACCAAAGGGCAATTGAGA
CTTTTCAACAAAGGGTAATATCCGGAAACCTCCTCGGATTCCATTGCCCAGCTATCTGTCACTTTATTGT
GAAGATAGTGGAAAAGGAAGGTGGCTCCTACAAATGCCATCATTGCGATAAAGGAAAGGCCATCGTTGAA
GATGCCTCTGCCGACAGTGGTCCCAAAGATGGACCCCCACCCACGAGGAGCATCGTGGAAAAAGAAGACG
TTCCAACCACGTCTTCAAAGCAAGTGGATTGATGTGATATCTCCACTGACGTAAGGGATGACGCACAATC
CCACTATCCTTCGCAAGACCCTTCCTCTATATAAGGAAGTTCATTTCATTTGGAGAGGACCTCGACTCTA
GAGGATCCCCGGGTACCGGGCCCCCCCTCGAGGCGCGCCAAGCTATCAAACAAGTTTGTACAAAAAAGCA
GGCTCCGAATTCGCCCTTCACCATGGATTACAAGGACCACGACGGGGATTACAAGGACCACGACATTGAT
TACAAGGATGATGATGACAAGATGGCTCCGAAGAAGAAGAGGAAGGTTGGCATCCACGGGGTGCCAGCTG
CTGACAAGAAGTACTCGATCGGCCTCGATATTGGGACTAACTCTGTTGGCTGGGCCGTGATCACCGACGA
GTACAAGGTGCCCTCAAAGAAGTTCAAGGTCCTGGGCAACACCGATCGGCATTCCATCAAGAAGAATCTC
ATTGGCGCTCTCCTGTTCGACAGCGGCGAGACGGCTGAGAGGACGCGGCTCAAGCGCACCGCCCGCAGGC
GGTACACGCGCAGGAAGAATCGCATCTGCTACCTGCAGGAGATTTTCTCCAACGAGATGGCGAAGGTTGA
CGATTCTTTCTTCCACAGGCTGGAGGAGTCATTCCTCGTGGAGGAGGATAAGAAGCACGAGCGGCATCCA
ATCTTCGGCAACATTGTCGACGAGGTTGCCTACCACGAGAAGTACCCTACGATCTACCATCTGCGGAAGA
AGCTCGTGGACTCCACAGATAAGGCGGACCTCCGCCTGATCTACCTCGCTCTGGCCCACATGATTAAGTT
CAGGGGCCATTTCCTGATCGAGGGGGATCTCAACCCGGACAATAGCGATGTTGACAAGCTGTTCATCCAG
CTCGTGCAGACGTACAACCAGCTCTTCGAGGAGAACCCCATTAATGCGTCAGGCGTCGACGCGAAGGCTA
TCCTGTCCGCTAGGCTCTCGAAGTCTCGGCGCCTCGAGAACCTGATCGCCCAGCTGCCGGGCGAGAAGAA
GAACGGCCTGTTCGGGAATCTCATTGCGCTCAGCCTGGGGCTCACGCCCAACTTCAAGTCGAATTTCGAT
CTCGCTGAGGACGCCAAGCTGCAGCTCTCCAAGGACACATACGACGATGACCTGGATAACCTCCTGGCCC
AGATCGGCGATCAGTACGCGGACCTGTTCCTCGCTGCCAAGAATCTGTCGGACGCCATCCTCCTGTCTGA
TATTCTCAGGGTGAACACCGAGATTACGAAGGCTCCGCTCTCAGCCTCCATGATCAAGCGCTACGACGAG
CACCATCAGGATCTGACCCTCCTGAAGGCGCTGGTCAGGCAGCAGCTCCCCGAGAAGTACAAGGAGATCT
TCTTCGATCAGTCGAAGAACGGCTACGCTGGGTACATTGACGGCGGGGCCTCTCAGGAGGAGTTCTACAA
GTTCATCAAGCCGATTCTGGAGAAGATGGACGGCACGGAGGAGCTGCTGGTGAAGCTCAATCGCGAGGAC
CTCCTGAGGAAGCAGCGGACATTCGATAACGGCAGCATCCCACACCAGATTCATCTCGGGGAGCTGCACG
CTATCCTGAGGAGGCAGGAGGACTTCTACCCTTTCCTCAAGGATAACCGCGAGAAGATCGAGAAGATTCT
GACTTTCAGGATCCCGTACTACGTCGGCCCACTCGCTAGGGGCAACTCCCGCTTCGCTTGGATGACCCGC
AAGTCAGAGGAGACGATCACGCCGTGGAACTTCGAGGAGGTGGTCGACAAGGGCGCTAGCGCTCAGTCGT
TCATCGAGAGGATGACGAATTTCGACAAGAACCTGCCAAATGAGAAGGTGCTCCCTAAGCACTCGCTCCT
GTACGAGTACTTCACAGTCTACAACGAGCTGACTAAGGTGAAGTATGTGACCGAGGGCATGAGGAAGCCG
GCTTTCCTGTCTGGGGAGCAGAAGAAGGCCATCGTGGACCTCCTGTTCAAGACCAACCGGAAGGTCACGG
TTAAGCAGCTCAAGGAGGACTACTTCAAGAAGATTGAGTGCTTCGATTCGGTCGAGATCTCTGGCGTTGA
GGACCGCTTCAACGCCTCCCTGGGGACCTACCACGATCTCCTGAAGATCATTAAGGATAAGGACTTCCTG
GACAACGAGGAGAATGAGGATATCCTCGAGGACATTGTGCTGACACTCACTCTGTTCGAGGACCGGGAGA
TGATCGAGGAGCGCCTGAAGACTTACGCCCATCTCTTCGATGACAAGGTCATGAAGCAGCTCAAGAGGAG
GAGGTACACCGGCTGGGGGAGGCTGAGCAGGAAGCTCATCAACGGCATTCGGGACAAGCAGTCCGGGAAG
ACGATCCTCGACTTCCTGAAGAGCGATGGCTTCGCGAACCGCAATTTCATGCAGCTGATTCACGATGACA
GCCTCACATTCAAGGAGGATATCCAGAAGGCTCAGGTGAGCGGCCAGGGGGACTCGCTGCACGAGCATAT
CGCGAACCTCGCTGGCTCGCCAGCTATCAAGAAGGGGATTCTGCAGACCGTGAAGGTTGTGGACGAGCTG
GTGAAGGTCATGGGCAGGCACAAGCCTGAGAACATCGTCATTGAGATGGCCCGGGAGAATCAGACCACGC
AGAAGGGCCAGAAGAACTCACGCGAGAGGATGAAGAGGATCGAGGAGGGCATTAAGGAGCTGGGGTCCCA
GATCCTCAAGGAGCACCCGGTGGAGAACACGCAGCTGCAGAATGAGAAGCTCTACCTGTACTACCTCCAG
AATGGCCGCGATATGTATGTGGACCAGGAGCTGGATATTAACAGGCTCAGCGATTACGACGTCGATCATA
TCGTTCCACAGTCATTCCTGAAGGATGACTCCATTGACAACAAGGTCCTCACCAGGTCGGACAAGAACCG
GGGCAAGTCTGATAATGTTCCTTCAGAGGAGGTCGTTAAGAAGATGAAGAACTACTGGCGCCAGCTCCTG
AATGCCAAGCTGATCACGCAGCGGAAGTTCGATAACCTCACAAAGGCTGAGAGGGGCGGGCTCTCTGAGC
TGGACAAGGCGGGCTTCATCAAGAGGCAGCTGGTCGAGACACGGCAGATCACTAAGCACGTTGCGCAGAT
TCTCGACTCACGGATGAACACTAAGTACGATGAGAATGACAAGCTGATCCGCGAGGTGAAGGTCATCACC
CTGAAGTCAAAGCTCGTCTCCGACTTCAGGAAGGATTTCCAGTTCTACAAGGTTCGGGAGATCAACAATT
ACCACCATGCCCATGACGCGTACCTGAACGCGGTGGTCGGCACAGCTCTGATCAAGAAGTACCCAAAGCT
CGAGAGCGAGTTCGTGTACGGGGACTACAAGGTTTACGATGTGAGGAAGATGATCGCCAAGTCGGAGCAG
GAGATTGGCAAGGCTACCGCCAAGTACTTCTTCTACTCTAACATTATGAATTTCTTCAAGACAGAGATCA
CTCTGGCCAATGGCGAGATCCGGAAGCGCCCCCTCATCGAGACGAACGGCGAGACGGGGGAGATCGTGTG
GGACAAGGGCAGGGATTTCGCGACCGTCAGGAAGGTTCTCTCCATGCCACAAGTGAATATCGTCAAGAAG
ACAGAGGTCCAGACTGGCGGGTTCTCTAAGGAGTCAATTAGGCCTAAGCGGAACAGCGACAAGCTCATCG
CCCGCAAGAAGGACTGGGATCCGAAGAAGTACGGCGGGTTCCTGTGGCCCACTGTGGCCTACTCGGTCCT
GGTTGTGGCGAAGGTTGAGAAGGGCAAGTCCAAGAAGCTCAAGAGCGTGAAGGAGCTGCTGGGGATCACG
ATTATGGAGCGCTCCAGCTTCGAGAAGAACCCGATCGATTTCCTGGAGGCGAAGGGCTACAAGGAGGTGA
AGAAGGACCTGATCATTAAGCTCCCCAAGTACTCACTCTTCGAGCTGGAGAACGGCAGGAAGCGGATGCT
GGCTTCCGCTAAGCAGCTGCAGAAGGGGAACGAGCTGGCTCTGCCGTCCAAGTATGTGAACTTCCTCTAC
CTGGCCTCCCACTACGAGAAGCTCAAGGGCAGCCCCGAGGACAACGAGCAGAAGCAGCTGTTCGTCGAGC
AGCACAAGCATTACCTCGACGAGATCATTGAGCAGATTTCCGAGTTCTCCAAGCGCGTGATCCTGGCCGA
CGCGAATCTGGATAAGGTCCTCTCCGCGTACAACAAGCACCGCGACAAGCCAATCAGGGAGCAGGCTGAG
AATATCATTCATCTCTTCACCCTGACGAGGCTCGGCGCCCCTAGGGCTTTCAAGTACTTCGACACAACTA
TCGATCCGAAGCAGTACAGGAGCACTAAGGAGGTCCTGGACGCGACCCTCATCCACCAGTCGATTACCGG
CCTCTACGAGACGCGCATCGACCTGTCTCAGCTCGGGGGCGACAAGCGGCCAGCGGCGACGAAGAAGGCG
GGGCAGGCGAAGAAGAAGAAGTGAGCTCAGAGCTTTCGTTCGTATCATCGGTTTCGACAACGTTCGTCAA
GTTCAATGCATCAGTTTCATTGCGCACACACCAGAATCCTACTGAGTTTGAGTATTATGGCATTGGGAAA
ACTGTTTTTCTTGTACCATTTGTTGTGCTTGTAATTTACTGTGTTTTTTATTCGGTTTTCGCTATCGAAC
TGTGAAATGGAAATGGATGGAGAAGAGTTAATGAATGATATGGTCCTTTTGTTCATTCTCAAATTAATAT
TATTTGTTTTTTCTCTTATTTGTTGTGTGTTGAATTTGAAATTATAAGAGATATGCAAACATTTTGTTTT
GAGTAAAAATGTGTCAAATCGTGGCCTCTAATGACCGAAGTTAATATGAGGAGTAAAACACTTGTAGTTG
TACCATTATGCTTATTCACTAGGCAACAAATATATTTTCAGACCTAGAAAAGCTGCAAATGTTACTGAAT
ACAAGTATGTCCTCTTGTGTTTTAGACATTTATGAACTTTCCTTTATGTAATTTTCCAGAATCCTTGTCA
GATTCTAATCATTGCTTTATAATTATAGTTATACTCATGGATTTGTAGTTGAGTATGAAAATATTTTTTA
ATGCATTTTATGACTTGCCAATTGTTCCGGAACTCTAGATAAGCTTACCGGAAAGGGCGAATTCGCAACT
TTGTATACAAAAGTTGCCCCATGGCGTTCCCTCTAGATAACGCAGGATCCTATTTACTTTAAATTTTTCT
TATGGCTCAGCCTGTGATGGATAACTGAATCAAACAAATGGCGTCTGGGTTTAAGAACATCTGTTTTGGC
TATGTTGGACGAAACAAGTGAACTTTTAGGATCAACTTCCGTTTATATACGGAGCTTATATCGAGCAATA
AGATAAGTGGGCTTTTTATGTAATTTAATGGGCTATCGTCCATATATTCACTAATACCCATGCCCAGTAC
CCATGTATGCGTTTCATATAAGCTCCTAATTTCTCCCACATCGCTCAAATCTAAACAAATCTTGTTGTAT
ATATAACACTGAGGGAGCACCATTGGTCAGAGACCGGCGCCGCTACAGGGCGCGTCCCATTCGCCATTCA
GGCTGCGCAACTGTTGGGAAGGGCGATCGGTGCGGGCCTCTTCGCTATTACGCCAGCTGGCGAAAGGGGG
ATGTGCTGCAAGGCGATTAAGTTGGGTAACGCCAGGGTTTTCCCAGTCACGACGTTGTAAAACGACGGCC
AGTGAGCGCGCGTAATACGACTCACTATAGGGCGAATTGGGTACCGGGCCCCCCCTCGAGGTCCTCCAGC
TTTTGTTCCCTTTAGTGAGGGTTAATTGCGCGCTTGGCGTAATCATGGTCATAGCTGTTTCCTGTGTGAA
ATTGTTATCCGCTCACAATTCCACACAACATACGAGCCGGAAGCATAAAGTGTAAAGCCTGGGGTGCCTA
ATGAGTGAGCTAACTCACATTAATTGCGTTGCGCTCACTGCCCGCTTTCCACCGGTGGTCTCTGTTTTAG
AGCTAGAAATAGCAAGTTAAAATAAGGCTAGTCCGTTATCAACTTGAAAAAGTGGCACCGAGTCGGTGCT
TTTTTTTCCCTTTCCTTTTTTCTTTTTTTTGCCATAAACTTAAATTTGTATATCGATCATTGTAGATATT
GAAAACCTAGAACAAACCAACATCCATGTGAATGTCTTTCATGACTGATTTAGAGATAATTCTTGAATTT
TGGAACTAGAATCTATAATGAGCCTAAATTAAAACATTGTGAACTAGTAAGGGCGAATTCGACCCAGCTT
TCTTGTACAAAGTGGTTCGATAATTCTTAATTAACTAGTTCTAGAGCGGCCGCCACCGCGGTGGAGCTCG
AATTTCCCCGATCGTTCAAACATTTGGCAATAAAGTTTCTTAAGATTGAATCCTGTTGCCGGTCTTGCGA
TGATTATCATATAATTTCTGTTGAATTACGTTAAGCATGTAATAATTAACATGTAATGCATGACGTTATT
TATGAGATGGGTTTTTATGATTAGAGTCCCGCAATTATACATTTAATACGCGATAGAAAACAAAATATAG
CGCGCAAACTAGGATAAATTATCGCGCGCGGTGTCATCTATGTTACTGAATTCGTAATCATGGTCATAGA
AGCTTGCATGCCTGCAGGTCGACTCTAGAGGATCCCCGGGTACCGAGCTCGAATTCGTAATCATGTCATA
GCTGTTTCCTGTGTGAAATTGTTATCCGCTCACAATTCCACACAACATACGAGCCGGAAGCATAAAGTGT
AAAGCCTGGGGTGCCTAATGAGTGAGCTAACTCACATTAATTGCGTTGCGCTCACTGCCCGCTTTCCAGT
CGGGAAACCTGTCGTGCCAGCTGCATTAATGAATCGGCCAACGCGCGGGGAGAGGCGGTTTGCGTATTGG
CTAGAGCAGCTTGCCAACATGGTGGAGCACGACACTCTCGTCTACTCCAAGAATATCAAAGATACAGTCT
CAGAAGACCAAAGGGCTATTGAGACTTTTCAACAAAGGGTAATATCGGGAAACCTCCTCGGATTCCATTG
CCCAGCTATCTGTCACTTCATCAAAAGGACAGTAGAAAAGGAAGGTGGCACCTACAAATGCCATCATTGC
GATAAAGGAAAGGCTATCGTTCAAGATGCCTCTGCCGACAGTGGTCCCAAAGATGGACCCCCACCCACGA
GGAGCATCGTGGAAAAAGAAGACGTTCCAACCACGTCTTCAAAGCAAGTGGATTGATGTGAACATGGTGG
AGCACGACACTCTCGTCTACTCCAAGAATATCAAAGATACAGTCTCAGAAGACCAAAGGGCTATTGAGAC
TTTTCAACAAAGGGTAATATCGGGAAACCTCCTCGGATTCCATTGCCCAGCTATCTGTCACTTCATCAAA
AGGACAGTAGAAAAGGAAGGTGGCACCTACAAATGCCATCATTGCGATAAAGGAAAGGCTATCGTTCAAG
ATGCCTCTGCCGACAGTGGTCCCAAAGATGGACCCCCACCCACGAGGAGCATCGTGGAAAAAGAAGACGT
TCCAACCACGTCTTCAAAGCAAGTGGATTGATGTGATATCTCCACTGACGTAAGGGATGACGCACAATCC
CACTATCCTTCGCAAGACCCTTCCTCTATATAAGGAAGTTCATTTCATTTGGAGAGGACACGCTGAAATC
ACCAGTCTCTCTCTACAAATCTATCTCTCTCGAGCTTTCGCAGATCTGTCGATCGACCATGGGGATTGAA
CAAGATGGATTGCACGCAGGTTCTCCGGCCGCTTGGGTGGAGAGGCTATTCGGCTATGACTGGGCACAAC
AGACAATCGGCTGCTCTGATGCCGCCGTGTTTCGGCTGTCAGCGCAGGGGCGCCCGGTTCTTTTTGTCAA
GACCGACCTGTCCGGTGCCCTGAATGAACTCCAGGACGAGGCAGCGCGGCTATCGTGGCTGGCCACGACG
GGCGTTCCTTGCGCAGCTGTGCTCGACGTTGTCACTGAAGCGGGAAGGGACTGGCTGCTATTGGGCGAAG
TGCCGGGGCAGGATCTCCTGTCATCTCACCTTGCTCCTGCCGAGAAAGTATCCATCATGGCTGATGCAAT
GCGGCGGCTGCATACGCTTGATCCGGCTACCTGCCCATTCGACCACCAAGCGAAACATCGCATCGAGCGA
GCACGTACTCGGATGGAAGCCGGTCTTGTCGATCAGGATGATCTGGACGAAGAGCATCAGGGGCTCGCGC
CAGCCGAACTGTTCGCCAGGCTCAAGGCGCGCATGCCCGACGGCGAGGATCTCGTCGTGACACATGGCGA
TGCCTGCTTGCCGAATATCATGGTGGAAAATGGCCGCTTTTCTGGATTCATCGACTGTGGCCGGCTGGGT
GTGGCGGACCGCTATCAGGACATAGCGTTGGCTACCCGTGATATTGCTGAAGAGCTTGGCGGCGAATGGG
CTGACCGCTTCCTCGTGCTTTACGGTATCGCCGCTCCCGATTCGCAGCGCATCGCCTTCTATCGCCTTCT
TGACGAGTTCTTCTGAGCGGGACTCTGGGGTTCGGATCGATCCTCTAGCTAGAGTCGATCGACAAGCTCG
AGTTTCTCCATAATAATGTGTGAGTAGTTCCCAGATAAGGGAATTAGGGTTCCTATAGGGTTTCGCTCAT
GTGTTGAGCATATAAGAAACCCTTAGTATGTATTTGTATTTGTAAAATACTTCTATCAATAAAATTTCTA
ATTCCTAAAACCAAAATCCAGTACTAAAATCCAGATCCCCCGAATTAATTCGGCGTTAATTCAGTACATT
AAAAACGTCCGCAATGTGTTATTAAGTTGTCTAAGCGTCAATTTGTTTACACCACAATATATCCTGCCA
